>Addgene plasmid #127468 | pZF-ADD | depositor full sequence | sequence record 244079 | pZF-ADD sequence 5611 bps
CCAGTATACACTCCGCTATCGCTACGTGACTGGGTCATGGCTGCGCCCCGACACCCGCCAACACCCGCTG
ACGCGCCCTGACGGGCTTGTCTGCTCCCGGCATCCGCTTACAGACAAGCTGTGACCGTCTCCGGGAGCTG
CATGTGTCAGAGGTTTTCACCGTCATCACCGAAACGCGCGAGGCAGCTGCGGTAAAGCTCATCAGCGTGG
TCGTGAAGCGATTCACAGATGTCTGCCTGTTCATCCGCGTCCAGCTCGTTGAGTTTCTCCAGAAGCGTTA
ATGTCTGGCTTCTGATAAAGCGGGCCATGTTAAGGGCGGTTTTTTCCTGTTTGGTCACTGATGCCTCCGT
GTAAGGGGGATTTCTGTTCATGGGGGTAATGATACCGATGAAACGAGAGAGGATGCTCACGATACGGGTT
ACTGATGATGAACATGCCCGGTTACTGGAACGTTGTGAGGGTAAACAACTGGCGGTATGGATGCGGCGGG
ACCAGAGAAAAATCACTCAGGGTCAATGCCAGCGCTTCGTTAATACAGATGTAGGTGTTCCACAGGGTAG
CCAGCAGCATCCTGCGATGCAGATCCGGAACATAATGGTGCAGGGCGCTGACTTCCGCGTTTCCAGACTT
TACGAAACACGGAAACCGAAGACCATTCATGTTGTTGCTCAGGTCGCAGACGTTTTGCAGCAGCAGTCGC
TTCACGTTCGCTCGCGTATCGGTGATTCATTCTGCTAACCAGTAAGGCAACCCCGCCAGCCTAGCCGGGT
CCTCAACGACAGGAGCACGATCATGCGCACCCGTGGGGCCGCCATGCCGGCGATAATGGCCTGCTTCTCG
CCGAAACGTTTGGTGGCGGGACCAGTGACGAAGGCTTGAGCGAGGGCGTGCAAGATTCCGAATACCGCAA
GCGACAGGCCGATCATCGTCGCGCTCCAGCGAAAGCGGTCCTCGCCGAAAATGACCCAGAGCGCTGCCGG
CACCTGTCCTACGAGTTGCATGATAAAGAAGACAGTCATAAGTGCGGCGACGATAGTCATGCCCCGCGCC
CACCGGAAGGAGCTGACTGGGTTGAAGGCTCTCAAGGGCATCGGTCGAGATCCCGGTGCCTAATGAGTGA
GCTAACTTACATTAATTGCGTTGCGCTCACTGCCCGCTTTCCAGTCGGGAAACCTGTCGTGCCAGCTGCA
TTAATGAATCGGCCAACGCGCGGGGAGAGGCGGTTTGCGTATTGGGCGCCAGGGTGGTTTTTCTTTTCAC
CAGTGAGACGGGCAACAGCTGATTGCCCTTCACCGCCTGGCCCTGAGAGAGTTGCAGCAAGCGGTCCACG
CTGGTTTGCCCCAGCAGGCGAAAATCCTGTTTGATGGTGGTTAACGGCGGGATATAACATGAGCTGTCTT
CGGTATCGTCGTATCCCACTACCGAGATATCCGCACCAACGCGCAGCCCGGACTCGGTAATGGCGCGCAT
TGCGCCCAGCGCCATCTGATCGTTGGCAACCAGCATCGCAGTGGGAACGATGCCCTCATTCAGCATTTGC
ATGGTTTGTTGAAAACCGGACATGGCACTCCAGTCGCCTTCCCGTTCCGCTATCGGCTGAATTTGATTGC
GAGTGAGATATTTATGCCAGCCAGCCAGACGCAGACGCGCCGAGACAGAACTTAATGGGCCCGCTAACAG
CGCGATTTGCTGGTGACCCAATGCGACCAGATGCTCCACGCCCAGTCGCGTACCGTCTTCATGGGAGAAA
ATAATACTGTTGATGGGTGTCTGGTCAGAGACATCAAGAAATAACGCCGGAACATTAGTGCAGGCAGCTT
CCACAGCAATGGCATCCTGGTCATCCAGCGGATAGTTAATGATCAGCCCACTGACGCGTTGCGCGAGAAG
ATTGTGCACCGCCGCTTTACAGGCTTCGACGCCGCTTCGTTCTACCATCGACACCACCACGCTGGCACCC
AGTTGATCGGCGCGAGATTTAATCGCCGCGACAATTTGCGACGGCGCGTGCAGGGCCAGACTGGAGGTGG
CAACGCCAATCAGCAACGACTGTTTGCCCGCCAGTTGTTGTGCCACGCGGTTGGGAATGTAATTCAGCTC
CGCCATCGCCGCTTCCACTTTTTCCCGCGTTTTCGCAGAAACGTGGCTGGCCTGGTTCACCACGCGGGAA
ACGGTCTGATAAGAGACACCGGCATACTCTGCGACATCGTATAACGTTACTGGTTTCACATTCACCACCC
TGAATTGACTCTCTTCCGGGCGCTATCATGCCATACCGCGAAAGGTTTTGCGCCATTCGATGGTGTCCGG
GATCTCGACGCTCTCCCTTATGCGACTCCTGCATTAGGAAGCAGCCCAGTAGTAGGTTGAGGCCGTTGAG
CACCGCCGCCGCAAGGAATGGTGCATGCAAGGAGATGGCGCCCAACAGTCCCCCGGCCACGGGGCCTGCC
ACCATACCCACGCCGAAACAAGCGCTCATGAGCCCGAAGTGGCGAGCCCGATCTTCCCCATCGGTGATGT
CGGCGATATAGGCGCCAGCAACCGCACCTGTGGCGCCGGTGATGCCGGCCACGATGCGTCCGGCGTAGAG
GATCGAGATCGATCTCGATCCCGCGAAATTAATACGACTCACTATAGGGGAATTGTGAGCGGATAACAAT
TCCCCTCTAGAAATAATTTTGTTTAACTTTAAGAAGGAGATATACATATGGAACGTCCGTACGCTTGCCC
GGTTGAATCTTGCGACCGTCGTTTCTCTGACAAAACCAAACTGCGTGTTCATATTAGAATTCATACTGGA
CAAAAACCATTCCAATGTAGAATTTGTATGAGAAATTTCTCTGTTCGTCACAACCTGACCCGTCACATCC
GTACCCACACCGGTGAAAAACCGTTCGCTTGCGACATCTGCGGTCGTAAATTCGCTCGTTCTGACGAACG
TAAACGTCACACCAAAATCCACCTGCGTCAGTAAGATCCGGCTGCTAACAAAGCCCGAAAGGAAGCTGAG
TTGGCTGCTGCCACCGCTGAGCAATAACTAGCATAACCCCTTGGGGCCTCTAAACGGGTCTTGAGGGGTT
TTTTGCTGAAAGGAGGAACTATATCCGGATTGGCGAATGGG
[124 nt withheld, positions 3122-3245]
C
[91 nt withheld, positions 3247-3337]
A
[49 nt withheld, positions 3339-3387]
CCTTTGACGTTGGAGTCCACGTTCTTT
[37 nt withheld, positions 3415-3451]
ACCCTATCTCGGTCTATTCTTTTGATTTATAAGGGATTTTGCCGATTTCGGCCTATTGGTTAAAAAATGA
GCTGATTTAACAAAAATTTAACGCGAATTTTAACAAAATATTAACGTTTACAATTTCAGGTGGCACTTTT
CGGGGAAATGTGCGCGGAACCCCTATTTGTTTATTTTTCTAAATACATTCAAATATGTATCCGCTCATGA
GACAATAACCCTGATAAATGCTTCAATAATATTGAAAAAGGAAGAGTATGAGTATTCAACATTTCCGTGT
CGCCCTTATTCCCTTTTTTGCGGCATTTTGCCTTCCTGTTTTTGCTCACCCAGAAACGCTGGTGAAAGTA
AAAGATGCTGAAGATCAGTTGGGTGCACGAGTGGGTTACATCGAACTGGATCTCAACAGCGGTAAGATCC
TTGAGAGTTTTCGCCCCGAAGAACGTTTTCCAATGATGAGCACTTTTAAAGTTCTGCTATGTGGCGCGGT
ATTATCCCGTATTGACGCCGGGCAAGAGCAACTCGGTCGCCGCATACACTATTCTCAGAATGACTTGGTT
GAGTACTCACCAGTCACAGAAAAGCATCTTACGGATGGCATGACAGTAAGAGAATTATGCAGTGCTGCCA
TAACCATGAGTGATAACACTGCGGCCAACTTACTTCTGACAACGATCGGAGGACCGAAGGAGCTAACCGC
TTTTTTGCACAACATGGGGGATCATGTAACTCGCCTTGATCGTTGGGAACCGGAGCTGAATGAAGCCATA
CCAAACGACGAGCGTGACACCACGATGCCTGCAGCAATGGCAACAACGTTGCGCAAACTATTAACTGGCG
AACTACTTACTCTAGCTTCCCGGCAACAATTAATAGACTGGATGGAGGCGGATAAAGTTGCAGGACCACT
TCTGCGCTCGGCCCTTCCGGCTGGCTGGTTTATTGCTGATAAATCTGGAGCCGGTGAGCGTGGGTCTCGC
GGTATCATTGCAGCACTGGGGCCAGATGGTAAGCCCTCCCGTATCGTAGTTATCTACACGACGGGGAGTC
AGGCAACTATGGATGAACGAAATAGACAGATCGCTGAGATAGGTGCCTCACTGATTAAGCATTGGTAACT
GTCAGACCAAGTTTACTCATATATACTTTAGATTGATTTAAAACTTCATTTTTAATTTAAAAGGATCTAG
GTGAAGATCCTTTTTGATAATCTCATGACCAAAATCCCTTAACGTGAGTTTTCGTTCCACTGAGCGTCAG
ACCCCGTAGAAAAGATCAAAGGATCTTCTTGAGATCCTTTTTTTCTGCGCGTAATCTGCTGCTTGCAAAC
AAAAAAACCACCGCTACCAGCGGTGGTTTGTTTGCCGGATCAAGAGCTACCAACTCTTTTTCCGAAGGTA
ACTGGCTTCAGCAGAGCGCAGATACCAAATACTGTCCTTCTAGTGTAGCCGTAGTTAGGCCACCACTTCA
AGAACTCTGTAGCACCGCCTACATACCTCGCTCTGCTAATCCTGTTACCAGTGGCTGCTGCCAGTGGCGA
TAAGTCGTGTCTTACCGGGTTGGACTCAAGACGATAGTTACCGGATAAGGCGCAGCGGTCGGGCTGAACG
GGGGGTTCGTGCACACAGCCCAGCTTGGAGCGAACGACCTACACCGAACTGAGATACCTACAGCGTGAGC
TATGAGAAAGCGCCACGCTTCCCGAAGGGAGAAAGGCGGACAGGTATCCGGTAAGCGGCAGGGTCGGAAC
AGGAGAGCGCACGAGGGAGCTTCCAGGGGGAAACGCCTGGTATCTTTATAGTCCTGTCGGGTTTCGCCAC
CTCTGACTTGAGCGTCGATTTTTGTGATGCTCGTCAGGGGGGCGGAGCCTATGGAAAAACGCCAGCAACG
CGGCCTTTTTACGGTTCCTGGCCTTTTGCTGGCCTTTTGCTCACATGTTCTTTCCTGCGTTATCCCCTGA
TTCTGTGGATAACCGTATTACCGCCTTTGAGTGAGCTGATACCGCTCGCCGCAGCCGAACGACCGAGCGC
AGCGAGTCAGTGAGCGAGGAAGCGGAAGAGCGCCTGATGCGGTATTTTCTCCTTACGCATCTGTGCGGTA
TTTCACACCGCATATATGGTGCACTCTCAGTACAATCTGCTCTGATGCCGCATAGTTAAG
Features (pLannotate 1.2.2; 18 found; start..end, strand, type, name):
    147..338     -  CDS            rop: Rop protein, which maintains plasmids at low copy number; rop
    355..735     +  CDS            YPB1_ECOLX: Protein predicted: Swiss-Prot protein existence level 4. From Escherichia coli.
    807..1098    -  CDS            TcR (fragment): tetracycline efflux protein; tet; confers resistance to tetracycline
   1113..1134    -  protein_bind   CAP binding site: CAP binding activates transcription in the presence of cAMP. E. coli catabolite activator protein
   1147..2229    -  CDS            lacI: lac repressor; lacI; The lac repressor binds to the lac operator to inhibit transcription in E. coli. This inhibition can be relieved by adding lactose or isopropyl-β-D-thiogalactopyranoside (IPTG).
   2230..2307    -  promoter       lacI promoter: lacI
   2315..2594    -  CDS            TcR (fragment): tetracycline efflux protein; tet; confers resistance to tetracycline
   2620..2638    +  promoter       T7 promoter: promoter for bacteriophage T7 RNA polymerase
   2639..2663    +  protein_bind   lac operator: The lac repressor binds to the lac operator to inhibit transcription in E. coli. This inhibition can be relieved by adding lactose or isopropyl-β-D-thiogalactopyranoside (IPTG). lac repressor encoded by lacI
   2678..2700    +  RBS            RBS: efficient ribosome binding site from bacteriophage T7 gene 10 (Olins and Rangwala, 1989)
   2741..2830    +  CDS            EGR1 (fragment): EGR1_SERCA - Also known as ZENK From Serinus canaria (Island canary) (Fringilla canaria).
   2981..3030    +  CDS            SET1 (fragment): solubility-enhancement tag derived from T7 phage gene 10B
   3038..3085    +  terminator     T7 terminator: transcription terminator for bacteriophage T7 RNA polymerase
   3122..3577    +  rep_origin     f1 ori (sequence partly withheld): f1 bacteriophage origin of replication; arrow indicates direction of (+) strand synthesis
   3604..3708    +  promoter       AmpR promoter: bla
   3709..4569    +  CDS            AmpR: β-lactamase; bla; confers resistance to ampicillin, carbenicillin, and related antibiotics
   4740..5328    +  rep_origin     ori: high-copy-number ColE1/pMB1/pBR322/pUC origin of replication
   5514..45      -  misc_feature   bom (across the origin): basis of mobility region from pBR322
