>Addgene plasmid #127468 | pZF-ADD | addgene full sequence | sequence record 248525 | Addgene NGS Result
TTTGTTTAACTTTAAGAAGGAGATATACATATGGAACGTCCGTACGCTTGCCCGGTTGAATCTTGCGACC
GTCGTTTCTCTGACAAAACCAAACTGCGTGTTCATATTAGAATTCATACTGGACAAAAACCATTCCAATG
TAGAATTTGTATGAGAAATTTCTCTGTTCGTCACAACCTGACCCGTCACATCCGTACCCACACCGGTGAA
AAACCGTTCGCTTGCGACATCTGCGGTCGTAAATTCGCTCGTTCTGACGAACGTAAACGTCACACCAAAA
TCCACCTGCGTCAGTAAGATCCGGCTGCTAACAAAGCCCGAAAGGAAGCTGAGTTGGCTGCTGCCACCGC
TGAGCAATAACTAGCATAACCCCTTGGGGCCTCTAAACGGGTCTTGAGGGGTTTTTTGCTGAAAGGAGGA
ACTATATCCGGATTGGCGAATGGG
[124 nt withheld, positions 445-568]
C
[91 nt withheld, positions 570-660]
A
[49 nt withheld, positions 662-710]
CCTTTGACGTTGGAGTCCACGTTCTTT
[37 nt withheld, positions 738-774]
ACCCTATCTCGGTCTATTCTTTTGATTTATAAGGGATTTTGCCGATTTCGGCCTATTGGTTAAAAAATGA
GCTGATTTAACAAAAATTTAACGCGAATTTTAACAAAATATTAACGCTTACAATTTAGGTGGCACTTTTC
GGGGAAATGTGCGCGGAACCCCTATTTGTTTATTTTTCTAAATACATTCAAATATGTATCCGCTCATGAG
ACAATAACCCTGATAAATGCTTCAATAATATTGAAAAAGGAAGAGTATGAGTATTCAACATTTCCGTGTC
GCCCTTATTCCCTTTTTTGCGGCATTTTGCCTTCCTGTTTTTGCTCACCCAGAAACGCTGGTGAAAGTAA
AAGATGCTGAAGATCAGTTGGGTGCACGAGTGGGTTACATCGAACTGGATCTCAACAGCGGTAAGATCCT
TGAGAGTTTTCGCCCCGAAGAACGTTTTCCAATGATGAGCACTTTTAAAGTTCTGCTATGTGGCGCGGTA
TTATCCCGTATTGACGCCGGGCAAGAGCAACTCGGTCGCCGCATACACTATTCTCAGAATGACTTGGTTG
AGTACTCACCAGTCACAGAAAAGCATCTTACGGATGGCATGACAGTAAGAGAATTATGCAGTGCTGCCAT
AACCATGAGTGATAACACTGCGGCCAACTTACTTCTGACAACGATCGGAGGACCGAAGGAGCTAACCGCT
TTTTTGCACAACATGGGGGATCATGTAACTCGCCTTGATCGTTGGGAACCGGAGCTGAATGAAGCCATAC
CAAACGACGAGCGTGACACCACGATGCCTGCAGCAATGGCAACAACGTTGCGCAAACTATTAACTGGCGA
ACTACTTACTCTAGCTTCCCGGCAACAATTAATAGACTGGATGGAGGCGGATAAAGTTGCAGGACCACTT
CTGCGCTCGGCCCTTCCGGCTGGCTGGTTTATTGCTGATAAATCTGGAGCCGGTGAGCGTGGGTCTCGCG
GTATCATTGCAGCACTGGGGCCAGATGGTAAGCCCTCCCGTATCGTAGTTATCTACACGACGGGGAGTCA
GGCAACTATGGATGAACGAAATAGACAGATCGCTGAGATAGGTGCCTCACTGATTAAGCATTGGTAACTG
TCAGACCAAGTTTACTCATATATACTTTAGATTGATTTAAAACTTCATTTTTAATTTAAAAGGATCTAGG
TGAAGATCCTTTTTGATAATCTCATGACCAAAATCCCTTAACGTGAGTTTTCGTTCCACTGAGCGTCAGA
CCCCGTAGAAAAGATCAAAGGATCTTCTTGAGATCCTTTTTTTCTGCGCGTAATCTGCTGCTTGCAAACA
AAAAAACCACCGCTACCAGCGGTGGTTTGTTTGCCGGATCAAGAGCTACCAACTCTTTTTCCGAAGGTAA
CTGGCTTCAGCAGAGCGCAGATACCAAATACTGTCCTTCTAGTGTAGCCGTAGTTAGGCCACCACTTCAA
GAACTCTGTAGCACCGCCTACATACCTCGCTCTGCTAATCCTGTTACCAGTGGCTGCTGCCAGTGGCGAT
AAGTCGTGTCTTACCGGGTTGGACTCAAGACGATAGTTACCGGATAAGGCGCAGCGGTCGGGCTGAACGG
GGGGTTCGTGCACACAGCCCAGCTTGGAGCGAACGACCTACACCGAACTGAGATACCTACAGCGTGAGCT
ATGAGAAAGCGCCACGCTTCCCGAAGGGAGAAAGGCGGACAGGTATCCGGTAAGCGGCAGGGTCGGAACA
GGAGAGCGCACGAGGGAGCTTCCAGGGGGAAACGCCTGGTATCTTTATAGTCCTGTCGGGTTTCGCCACC
TCTGACTTGAGCGTCGATTTTTGTGATGCTCGTCAGGGGGGCGGAGCCTATGGAAAAACGCCAGCAACGC
GGCCTTTTTACGGTTCCTGGCCTTTTGCTGGCCTTTTGCTCACATGTTCTTTCCTGCGTTATCCCCTGAT
TCTGTGGATAACCGTATTACCGCCTTTGAGTGAGCTGATACCGCTCGCCGCAGCCGAACGACCGAGCGCA
GCGAGTCAGTGAGCGAGGAAGCGGAAGAGCGCCTGATGCGGTATTTTCTCCTTACGCATCTGTGCGGTAT
TTCACACCGCAATGGTGCACTCTCAGTACAATCTGCTCTGATGCCGCATAGTTAAGCCAGTATACACTCC
GCTATCGCTACGTGACTGGGTCATGGCTGCGCCCCGACACCCGCCAACACCCGCTGACGCGCCCTGACGG
GCTTGTCTGCTCCCGGCATCCGCTTACAGACAAGCTGTGACCGTCTCCGGGAGCTGCATGTGTCAGAGGT
TTTCACCGTCATCACCGAAACGCGCGAGGCAGCTGCGGTAAAGCTCATCAGCGTGGTCGTGAAGCGATTC
ACAGATGTCTGCCTGTTCATCCGCGTCCAGCTCGTTGAGTTTCTCCAGAAGCGTTAATGTCTGGCTTCTG
ATAAAGCGGGCCATGTTAAGGGCGGTTTTTTCCTGTTTGGTCACTGATGCCTCCGTGTAAGGGGGATTTC
TGTTCATGGGGGTAATGATACCGATGAAACGAGAGAGGATGCTCACGATACGGGTTACTGATGATGAACA
TGCCCGGTTACTGGAACGTTGTGAGGGTAAACAACTGGCGGTATGGATGCGGCGGGACCAGAGAAAAATC
ACTCAGGGTCAATGCCAGCGCTTCGTTAATACAGATGTAGGTGTTCCACAGGGTAGCCAGCAGCATCCTG
CGATGCAGATCCGGAACATAATGGTGCAGGGCGCTGACTTCCGCGTTTCCAGACTTTACGAAACACGGAA
ACCGAAGACCATTCATGTTGTTGCTCAGGTCGCAGACGTTTTGCAGCAGCAGTCGCTTCACGTTCGCTCG
CGTATCGGTGATTCATTCTGCTAACCAGTAAGGCAACCCCGCCAGCCTAGCCGGGTCCTCAACGACAGGA
GCACGATCATGCGCACCCGTGGGGCCGCCATGCCGGCGATAATGGCCTGCTTCTCGCCGAAACGTTTGGT
GGCGGGACCAGTGACGAAGGCTTGAGCGAGGGCGTGCAAGATTCCGAATACCGCAAGCGACAGGCCGATC
ATCGTCGCGCTCCAGCGAAAGCGGTCCTCGCCGAAAATGACCCAGAGCGCTGCCGGCACCTGTCCTACGA
GTTGCATGATAAAGAAGACAGTCATAAGTGCGGCGACGATAGTCATGCCCCGCGCCCACCGGAAGGAGCT
GACTGGGTTGAAGGCTCTCAAGGGCATCGGTCGAGATCCCGGTGCCTAATGAGTGAGCTAACTTACATTA
ATTGCGTTGCGCTCACTGCCCGCTTTCCAGTCGGGAAACCTGTCGTGCCAGCTGCATTAATGAATCGGCC
AACGCGCGGGGAGAGGCGGTTTGCGTATTGGGCGCCAGGGTGGTTTTTCTTTTCACCAGTGAGACGGGCA
ACAGCTGATTGCCCTTCACCGCCTGGCCCTGAGAGAGTTGCAGCAAGCGGTCCACGCTGGTTTGCCCCAG
CAGGCGAAAATCCTGTTTGATGGTGGTTAACGGCGGGATATAACATGAGCTGTCTTCGGTATCGTCGTAT
CCCACTACCGAGATATCCGCACCAACGCGCAGCCCGGACTCGGTAATGGCGCGCATTGCGCCCAGCGCCA
TCTGATCGTTGGCAACCAGCATCGCAGTGGGAACGATGCCCTCATTCAGCATTTGCATGGTTTGTTGAAA
ACCGGACATGGCACTCCAGTCGCCTTCCCGTTCCGCTATCGGCTGAATTTGATTGCGAGTGAGATATTTA
TGCCAGCCAGCCAGACGCAGACGCGCCGAGACAGAACTTAATGGGCCCGCTAACAGCGCGATTTGCTGGT
GACCCAATGCGACCAGATGCTCCACGCCCAGTCGCGTACCGTCTTCATGGGAGAAAATAATACTGTTGAT
GGGTGTCTGGTCAGAGACATCAAGAAATAACGCCGGAACATTAGTGCAGGCAGCTTCCACAGCAATGGCA
TCCTGGTCATCCAGCGGATAGTTAATGATCAGCCCACTGACGCGTTGCGCGAGAAGATTGTGCACCGCCG
CTTTACAGGCTTCGACGCCGCTTCGTTCTACCATCGACACCACCACGCTGGCACCCAGTTGATCGGCGCG
AGATTTAATCGCCGCGACAATTTGCGACGGCGCGTGCAGGGCCAGACTGGAGGTGGCAACGCCAATCAGC
AACGACTGTTTGCCCGCCAGTTGTTGTGCCACGCGGTTGGGAATGTAATTCAGCTCCGCCATCGCCGCTT
CCACTTTTTCCCGCGTTTTCGCAGAAACGTGGCTGGCCTGGTTCACCACGCGGGAAACGGTCTGATAAGA
GACACCGGCATACTCTGCGACATCGTATAACGTTACTGGTTTCACATTCACCACCCTGAATTGACTCTCT
TCCGGGCGCTATCATGCCATACCGCGAAAGGTTTTGCGCCATTCGATGGTGTCCGGGATCTCGACGCTCT
CCCTTATGCGACTCCTGCATTAGGAAGCAGCCCAGTAGTAGGTTGAGGCCGTTGAGCACCGCCGCCGCAA
GGAATGGTGCATGCAAGGAGATGGCGCCCAACAGTCCCCCGGCCACGGGGCCTGCCACCATACCCACGCC
GAAACAAGCGCTCATGAGCCCGAAGTGGCGAGCCCGATCTTCCCCATCGGTGATGTCGGCGATATAGGCG
CCAGCAACCGCACCTGTGGCGCCGGTGATGCCGGCCACGATGCGTCCGGCGTAGAGGATCGAGATCGATC
TCGATCCCGCGAAATTAATACGACTCACTATAGGGGAATTGTGAGCGGATAACAATTCCCCTCTAGAAAT
AAT
Features (pLannotate 1.2.2; 18 found; start..end, strand, type, name):
      1..23      +  RBS            RBS: efficient ribosome binding site from bacteriophage T7 gene 10 (Olins and Rangwala, 1989)
     64..153     +  CDS            EGR1 (fragment): EGR1_SERCA - Also known as ZENK From Serinus canaria (Island canary) (Fringilla canaria).
    304..353     +  CDS            SET1 (fragment): solubility-enhancement tag derived from T7 phage gene 10B
    361..408     +  terminator     T7 terminator: transcription terminator for bacteriophage T7 RNA polymerase
    445..873     +  rep_origin     f1 ori (sequence partly withheld): f1 bacteriophage origin of replication; arrow indicates direction of (+) strand synthesis
    926..1030    +  promoter       AmpR promoter: bla
   1031..1891    +  CDS            AmpR: β-lactamase; bla; confers resistance to ampicillin, carbenicillin, and related antibiotics
   2062..2650    +  rep_origin     ori: high-copy-number ColE1/pMB1/pBR322/pUC origin of replication
   2836..2975    -  misc_feature   bom: basis of mobility region from pBR322
   3077..3268    -  CDS            rop: Rop protein, which maintains plasmids at low copy number; rop
   3285..3665    +  CDS            YPB1_ECOLX: Protein predicted: Swiss-Prot protein existence level 4. From Escherichia coli.
   3737..4028    -  CDS            TcR (fragment): tetracycline efflux protein; tet; confers resistance to tetracycline
   4043..4064    -  protein_bind   CAP binding site: CAP binding activates transcription in the presence of cAMP. E. coli catabolite activator protein
   4077..5159    -  CDS            lacI: lac repressor; lacI; The lac repressor binds to the lac operator to inhibit transcription in E. coli. This inhibition can be relieved by adding lactose or isopropyl-β-D-thiogalactopyranoside (IPTG).
   5160..5237    -  promoter       lacI promoter: lacI
   5245..5524    -  CDS            TcR (fragment): tetracycline efflux protein; tet; confers resistance to tetracycline
   5550..5568    +  promoter       T7 promoter: promoter for bacteriophage T7 RNA polymerase
   5569..5593    +  protein_bind   lac operator: The lac repressor binds to the lac operator to inhibit transcription in E. coli. This inhibition can be relieved by adding lactose or isopropyl-β-D-thiogalactopyranoside (IPTG). lac repressor encoded by lacI
