[The description below was written by a language model from this plasmid's Addgene catalogue record and pLannotate feature annotations shown in this document.]
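Description:
pZF-ADD is a pET-21a-based bacterial plasmid of about 5.6 kb that carries the coding sequence for ZF-ADD, a synthetic zinc-finger transcription factor, and is catalogued as a template for cell-free transcription–translation reactions. It is propagated in E. coli through a ColE1/pMB1-type origin, accompanied by the pBR322 bom region and the rop gene, and is selected with ampicillin via the β-lactamase gene and its own promoter. An f1 phage origin is also present. The catalogue lists the plasmid as high copy. The short tetracycline-resistance fragments, CAP binding site and predicted E. coli ORF in the annotation appear to be automated matches to backbone sequence rather than functional parts.

The 267 bp insert, introduced by ligation-independent cloning, sits in the standard pET expression cassette: a T7 promoter followed by a lac operator, the T7 gene 10 ribosome binding site, the zinc-finger open reading frame and a T7 terminator. The backbone also carries lacI under its own promoter, so in cells the repressor can hold the operator closed until induction, while in a cell-free system supplied with T7 RNA polymerase the cassette serves directly as an expression template. Part of the insert is annotated by similarity to EGR1, a natural zinc-finger protein, which fits an engineered zinc-finger array. A short downstream match to a T7 gene 10B-derived solubility tag is only a fragment, and the record does not state that the protein is tagged.

The associated work concerns building gene-regulatory networks in cell-free systems with synthetic transcription factors. The DNA target of ZF-ADD is not given in the record. The two sequence records (5,607 and 5,611 nt) show the same features in the same order, differing only in start position and slightly in length.
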