Addgene plasmid #127468: pZF-ADD
Purpose: coding sequence for synthetic zinc finger ZF-ADD
Depositing lab: Sebastian Maerkl. Depositing organization: Swiss Federal Institute of Technology (EPFL). Publication: Cell-free gene-regulatory network engineering with synthetic transcription factors. Swank Z, Laohakunakorn N, Maerkl SJ. Proc Natl Acad Sci U S A. 2019 Mar 26;116(13):5892-5901. doi: 10.1073/pnas.1816591116. Epub 2019 Mar 8. PubMed 30850530.
Backbone
  Vector backbone: pET-21a
  Backbone size w/o insert (bp): 5344
  Total vector size (bp): 5611
  Vector type: cell-free transcription–translation
Growth in bacteria
  Bacterial resistance: Ampicillin, 100 μg/mL
  Growth temperature: 37°C
  Growth strain: DH5alpha
  Copy number: High Copy
Gene/Insert
  Gene/Insert name: ZF-ADD synthetic transcription factor
  Insert size (bp): 267
  Promoter: T7
  Cloning method: Ligation Independent Cloning
  Sequencing primers: 5′ ATGCGTCCGGCGTAG; 3′ AACCCCTCAAGACCCG
Terms and licenses: Academic/Nonprofit Terms; Industry Terms: Not Available to Industry
Depositor comments: Integrating Gene Synthesis and Microfluidic Protein Analysis for Rapid Protein Engineering. NAR. 2016 April; 44(7): e68. doi:10.1093/nar/gkv1497.
How to cite: pZF-ADD was a gift from Sebastian Maerkl (Addgene plasmid # 127468 ; http://n2t.net/addgene:127468 ; RRID:Addgene_127468)
